>Addgene plasmid #179038 | pBBK54 pHomL-RPL18Bp-Neon(gfp)-Link-2xPH(PLCd)-SSA1t-HomR (AmpR) | addgene full sequence | sequence record 360825 | Addgene NGS Result
TTACCAATGCTTAATCAGTGAGGCACCTATCTCAGCGATCTGTCTATTTCGTTCATCCATAGTTGCCTGA
CTCCCCGTCGTGTAGATAACTACGATACGGGAGGGCTTACCATCTGGCCCCAGTGCTGCAATGATACCGC
GGGACCCACGCTCACCGGCTCCAGATTTATCAGCAATAAACCAGCCAGCCGGAAGGGCCGAGCGCAGAAG
TGGTCCTGCAACTTTATCCGCCTCCATCCAGTCTATTAATTGTTGCCGGGAAGCTAGAGTAAGTAGTTCG
CCAGTTAATAGTTTGCGCAACGTTGTTGCCATTGCTACAGGCATCGTGGTGTCACGCTCGTCGTTTGGTA
TGGCTTCATTCAGCTCCGGTTCCCAACGATCAAGGCGAGTTACATGATCCCCCATGTTGTGCAAAAAAGC
GGTTAGCTCCTTCGGTCCTCCGATCGTTGTCAGAAGTAAGTTGGCCGCAGTGTTATCACTCATGGTTATG
GCAGCACTGCATAATTCTCTTACTGTCATGCCATCCGTAAGATGCTTTTCTGTGACTGGTGAGTACTCAA
CCAAGTCATTCTGAGAATAGTGTATGCGGCGACCGAGTTGCTCTTGCCCGGCGTCAATACGGGATAATAC
CGCGCCACATAGCAGAACTTTAAAAGTGCTCATCATTGGAAAACGTTCTTCGGGGCGAAAACTCTCAAGG
ATCTTACCGCTGTTGAGATCCAGTTCGATGTAACCCACTCGTGCACCCAACTGATCTTCAGCATCTTTTA
CTTTCACCAGCGTTTCTGGGTGAGCAAAAACAGGAAGGCAAAATGCCGCAAAAAAGGGAATAAGGGCGAC
ACGGAAATGTTGAATACTCATACTCTTCCTTTTTCAATATTATTGAAGCATTTATCAGGGTTATTGTCTC
ATGAGCGGATACATATTTGAATGTATTTAGAAAAATAAACAAATAGGGGTTCCGCGCACATTTCCCCGAA
AAGTGCCACCTGTCATGACCAAAATCCCTTAACGTGAGTTTTCGTTCCACTGAGCGTCAGACCCCGTAGA
AAAGATCAAAGGATCTTCTTGAGATCCTTTTTTTCTGCGCGTAATCTGCTGCTTGCAAACAAAAAAACCA
CCGCTACCAGCGGTGGTTTGTTTGCCGGATCAAGAGCTACCAACTCTTTTTCCGAAGGTAACTGGCTTCA
GCAGAGCGCAGATACCAAATACTGTTCTTCTAGTGTAGCCGTAGTTAGGCCACCACTTCAAGAACTCTGT
AGCACCGCCTACATACCTCGCTCTGCTAATCCTGTTACCAGTGGCTGCTGCCAGTGGCGATAAGTCGTGT
CTTACCGGGTTGGACTCAAGACGATAGTTACCGGATAAGGCGCAGCGGTCGGGCTGAACGGGGGGTTCGT
GCACACAGCCCAGCTTGGAGCGAACGACCTACACCGAACTGAGATACCTACAGCGTGAGCTATGAGAAAG
CGCCACGCTTCCCGAAGGGAGAAAGGCGGACAGGTATCCGGTAAGCGGCAGGGTCGGAACAGGAGAGCGC
ACGAGGGAGCTTCCAGGGGGAAACGCCTGGTATCTTTATAGTCCTGTCGGGTTTCGCCACCTCTGACTTG
AGCGTCGATTTTTGTGATGCTCGTCAGGGGGGCGGAGCCTATGGAAAAACGCCAGCAACGCGGCCTTTTT
ACGGTTCCTGGCCTTTTGCTGGCCTTTTGCTCACATGTTCTTTCCTGCGTTATCCCCTGATTCTGTGGAT
AACCGTGCGGCCGCCAATGTTATCTATTGGCAGATGTTCATACGGGGCTTTCAAATATTGATGAAATTAT
GTGATGTTTAGAAGAAGATTCGAACTGTTTTCAGTAGATTTGGTAACTGTGCAACCATAACTCATGCCCC
CTATTTATCGGCATTGAGATTGTAAAGGAAGTAAAACGCATTTTTGCAGATCTGTTCTCTTATGTATTTT
TAATCGTCCTTGTATGGAAGTATCAAAGGGGACGTTCTTCACCTCCTTGGAAAACGCAAACTTTCTTTTT
GCCTATCACAGTATCTTATCGAGCTAACTATTTTCGACACACATGAAAAAGCAGAAATATTAACGAAAAA
GAAAAGAAAGACCATGTCATGTACGGGCAATCAGAATATGCAAGATGAGCGGGAACGGGCGAAATGTGCA
CGCGCACAACTTACGAAACGCGGATGAGTCACTGACAGCCACCGCAGAGGTTCTGACTCCTACTGAGCTC
TATTGGAGGTGGCAGAACCGGTAATCCCACAGTGAGCAACTTGACAAACCAACAGATATAGGCTGTGTCT
TAAAATATACCATCCAATACCTTGATGAACTTTTCAAAGATGACTAAAATAAGTGAAATTTCAACATTAA
CTTCGAGCTGTAAACACAGTGGTTTCTTTGCATAAACACCATCAGCCTCAAGTCGTCAAGTAAAGATTTC
GTGTTCATGCAGATAGATAACAATCTATATGTTGATAATTAGCGTTGCCTCATCAATGCGTACACGAAGA
ATATACTAAAAAATGAGCAGGCAAGATAAACGAAGGCAAAGATGACAGAGCAGAAAGCCCTAGTAAAGCG
TATTACAAATGAAACCAAGATTCAGATTGCGATCCCTGAATTCGCATCTAGATGGTAGAGCCACAAACAG
CCGGTACAAGCAACGATCTCCAGGACCATCTGAATCATGCGCGGATGACACGAACTCACGACGGCGATCA
CAGACATTAACCCACAGTACAGACACTGCGACAACGTGGCAATTCGTCGCAATACCGTCTCACTGAACTG
GCCGATAATTGCAGACGAACGAAGAGGATGTCCAATATTTTTTTTAAGGAATAAGGATACTTCAAGACTA
GATTCCCCCCTGCATTCCCATCAGAACCGTAAACCTTGGCGCTTTCCTTGGGAAGTATTCAAGAAGTGCC
TTGTCCGGTTTCTGTGGCTCACAAACCAGCGCGCCCGATATGGCTTTCTTTTCACTTATGAATGTACCAG
TACGGGACAATTAGAACGCTCCTGTAACAATCTCTTTGCAAATGTGGGGTTACATTCTAACCATGTCACA
CTGCTGACGAAATTCAAAGTAAAAAAAAATGGGACCACGTCTTGAGAACGATAGATTTTCTTTATTTTAC
ATTGAACAGTCGTTGTCTCAGCGCGCTTTATGTTTTCATTCATACTTCATATTATAAAATAACAAAAGAA
GAATTTCATATTCACGCCCAAGAAATCAGGCTGCTTTCCAAATGCAATTGACACTTCATTAGCCATCACA
CAAAACTCTTTCTTGCTGGAGCTTCTTTTAAAAAAGACCTCAGTACACCAAACACGTTACCCGACCTCGT
TATTTTACGACAACTATGATAAAATTCTGAAGAAAAAATAAAAAAATTTTCATACTTCTTGCTTTTATTT
AAACCATTGAATGATTTCTTTTGAACAAAACTACCTGTTTCACCAAAGGAAATAGAAAGAAAAAATCAAT
TAGAAGAAAACAAAAAACAAAAGATCTATGGTTTCTAAGGGTGAAGAAGATAACATGGCTTCTTTGCCAG
CCACCCACGAGTTGCACATCTTCGGTTCCATTAACGGTGTCGACTTCGATATGGTCGGTCAAGGTACCGG
TAACCCAAACGACGGTTACGAAGAATTGAACTTGAAGTCTACCAAGGGCGACTTGCAGTTCTCCCCTTGG
ATTTTGGTTCCACACATCGGTTACGGTTTCCACCAATACTTGCCATACCCAGACGGTATGTCCCCATTCC
AAGCCGCCATGGTTGACGGTTCTGGTTACCAAGTCCACAGAACCATGCAATTCGAAGATGGTGCTTCCTT
GACCGTGAACTACAGATACACCTACGAAGGTTCTCACATCAAGGGCGAAGCCCAAGTTAAGGGTACCGGT
TTCCCTGCTGACGGTCCAGTCATGACTAACTCCTTGACCGCTGCTGACTGGTGTCGTTCCAAGAAAACCT
ACCCAAACGATAAGACCATCATTTCCACTTTCAAGTGGTCCTACACCACCGGTAACGGCAAGAGATACCG
CTCTACCGCTCGTACCACCTACACCTTCGCCAAGCCAATGGCTGCCAACTACTTGAAGAACCAGCCTATG
TACGTTTTCCGTAAGACCGAGCTGAAGCATTCCAAGACTGAATTGAACTTCAAGGAATGGCAAAAGGCTT
TCACCGACGTCATGGGTATGGACGAATTGTACAAGTCTGGTCCTTCTGGCCCAACTGGTTCTCCAGGTAG
AACTCTCAGATCCCACGGGCTCCAGGATGACCCGGACCTTCAGGCCCTTCTGAAGGGCAGCCAGCTTCTG
AAGGTGAAGTCCAGCTCGTGGCGTAGGGAACGCTTCTACAAGCTACAGGAGGACTGCAAGACCATCTGGC
AGGAATCTCGAAAGGTCATGAGGTCCCCGGAGTCGCAGCTGTTCTCCATCGAGGACATTCAGGAGGTACG
GATGGGACACCGCACAGAAGGCCTGGAGAAGTTTGCCCGAGACATCCCCGAGGATCGATGCTTCTCCATT
GTCTTCAAGGACCAGCGCAACACCCTAGACCTCATTGCCCCATCACCAGCTGACGCTCAGCACTGGGTGC
AGGGCCTGCGCAAGATCATCCACCACTCCGGCTCCATGGACCAGCGGCAGAAGGCAGCGGCAGCAGGTGG
CGCATTCAGAAAGAGCGAATTCGCCCTTGCGGAATCCGCCGCGGCAGCTCACGGGCTCCAGGATGACCCG
GACCTTCAGGCCCTTCTGAAGGGCAGCCAGCTTCTGAAGGTGAAGTCCAGCTCGTGGCGTAGGGAACGCT
TCTACAAGCTACAGGAGGACTGCAAGACCATCTGGCAGGAATCTCGAAAGGTCATGAGGTCCCCGGAGTC
GCAGCTGTTCTCCATCGAGGACATTCAGGAGGTACGGATGGGACACCGCACAGAAGGCCTGGAGAAGTTT
GCCCGAGACATCCCCGAGGATCGATGCTTCTCCATTGTCTTCAAGGACCAGCGCAACACCCTAGACCTCA
TTGCCCCATCACCAGCTGACGCTCAGCACTGGGTGCAGGGCCTGCGCAAGATCATCCACCACTCCGGCTC
CATGGACCAGCGGCAGAAGTAGTCGACCTCGGTCGCCGAGATCCTAACTCGAGGCCAATTGGTGCGGCAA
TTGATAATAACGAAAATGTCTTTTAATGATCTGGGTATAATGAGGAATTTTCCGAACGTTTTTACTTTAT
ATATATATATACATGTAACATATATTCTATACGCTATAGAGAAAGGAAATTTTTCAATTAAAAAAAAAAT
AGAGAAAGAGTTTCACTTCTTGATTATCGCTAACACTAATGGTTGAAGTACTGCTACTTTAATTTTATGC
TGCCAATGAGACGACGGGGTCATCACGGCTCATCATGCGCCAAACAAATGTGTGCAATACACGCTCGGAT
GACTGCATGATGACCGCACTGACTGGGGACAGCAGATCCACCTAAGCCTGTGAGAGAAGCAGACACCCGA
CAGATCAAGGCAGTTAACTAGTGCACTGCAGTACAAATCGTCCCCAACAAAAGTGGGCTCTCAAAATTCA
TCACATTTAAATGCATATAGGAAGAGCAACAGTTGGTTTGCATCTGATGTTCCTTAAAGATTTCGACATA
ATGTGCGAAGTAGATCCCTTCAGCACTGTACTTGTTTTTGCGACTAGATTGTAAATCATTCTTTATTTAA
TCTCTTTCTTTAACTACTGCTTAAAGTATAATTTGGTCCGTAGTTTAATAACTATACTAAGCGAACGCTC
TCTCGAAATTTTTCTTAACGCGTCCTTGTACTGCGTCTAACGCTTTTGCCACTTGGATTTCTATTATAGG
AAATAGTCTCACTTACTGGGCGACGAATTTTCGCGTTTTGATGAAGCACAGGAAGAATTTCTTTATGCTC
AGAAGTTTGACAGCAAGCAAGTTCATCATTCGAACTAGCCTTATTGTTTTAGTTCAGTGACAGCGAACTG
CCGTACTCGATGCTTTATTTCTCACGGTAGAGCGGAAGAACAGATAGATCCCTACATATTGCTACCACTT
CTATTACACAATAGTTTCAATAGCTTGCAGCGTAGCTAAACTCTAAAATTTATCTAAATCACTCATATAA
ACCGAACCCTTCCCCTTCCGCTTATAGTACAGCTGATGCTCCTTCACTATTTTAACATGTGGAATTCTTG
AAAGAATGAAATCGCCATGCCAAGCCATCACACGGTCTTTTATGCAATTGATTGACCGCCTGCAACACAT
AGGCAGTAAAATTTTTACAAGCAGTAGCAGAACAGGCCACACAATCGCAAGTGATTAACGTCCACACAGG
TATAGGGTTTCTGGACCATATGATACATGCTCTGGCCAAGCATTCCGGCTGGTCGCTAATCGTTGAGTGC
CGAGCGGCCGCGATTATCAAAAAGGATCTTCACCTAGATCCTTTTAAATTAAAAATGAAGTTTTAAATCA
ATCTAAAGTATATATGAGTAAACTTGGTCTGACAG
Features (pLannotate 1.2.2; 11 found; start..end, strand, type, name):
      1..861     -  CDS            AmpR: β-lactamase; bla; confers resistance to ampicillin, carbenicillin, and related antibiotics
    862..966     -  promoter       AmpR promoter: bla
   1069..1657    +  rep_origin     ori: high-copy-number ColE1/pMB1/pBR322/pUC origin of replication
   2391..2510    +  rep_origin     ARS1 (fragment): S. cerevisiae autonomously replicating sequence ARS1/ARS416
   2515..2561    +  promoter       HIS3 promoter (fragment): S. cerevisiae HIS3
   2562..2624    +  CDS            HIS3 (fragment): imidazoleglycerol-phosphate dehydratase, required for histidine biosynthesis; S. cerevisiae HIS3; yeast auxotrophic marker
   3528..4235    +  CDS            mNeonGreen: mNeonGreen is a basic (constitutively fluorescent) green/yellow fluorescent protein published in 2013, derived from Branchiostoma lanceolatum. It is reported to be a very rapidly-maturing monomer with moderate acid sensitivity.
   4284..4673    +  CDS            Plcd1 (fragment): PLCD1_RAT - Experimental evidence at protein level: Swiss-Prot protein existence level 1. The production of the second messenger molecules diacylglycerol (DAG) and inositol 1,4,5-trisphosphate (IP3) is mediated by activated phosphatidylinositol-specific phospholipase C enzymes (PubMed:16000311). Essential for trophoblast and placental development (By similarity). Binds phosphatidylinositol 4,5-bisphosphate (By similarity). From Rattus norvegicus (Rat).
   4740..5231    +  CDS            PLCD1 (fragment): PLCD1_HUMAN - Experimental evidence at protein level: Swiss-Prot protein existence level 1. The production of the second messenger molecules diacylglycerol (DAG) and inositol 1,4,5-trisphosphate (IP3) is mediated by activated phosphatidylinositol-specific phospholipase C enzymes (PubMed:9188725). Essential for trophoblast and placental development (By similarity). Binds phosphatidylinositol 4,5-bisphosphate (PubMed:7890667, PubMed:9188725). From Homo sapiens (Human).
   6196..6222    +  rep_origin     ARS1 (fragment): S. cerevisiae autonomously replicating sequence ARS1/ARS416
   6319..6440    +  CDS            HIS3 (fragment): imidazoleglycerol-phosphate dehydratase, required for histidine biosynthesis; S. cerevisiae HIS3; yeast auxotrophic marker
