[The description below was written by a language model from this plasmid's Addgene catalogue record and pLannotate feature annotations shown in this document.]
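Description:
pBBK54 pHomL-RPL18Bp-Neon(gfp)-Link-2xPH(PLCd)-SSA1t-HomR is a 6,545-nt yeast integration-cassette vector from the Markerless Yeast Localization and Overexpression (MyLO) CRISPR-Cas9 toolkit, assembled by BsaI Golden Gate cloning in the pYTK089 backbone. In E. coli it is maintained at high copy through a ColE1/pUC-type origin and selected with ampicillin through the β-lactamase gene and its native promoter. The catalogue entry lists no yeast selection marker, consistent with the toolkit's markerless design. The short ARS1, HIS3 promoter and HIS3 coding fragments annotated on either side of the expression unit are partial. They most likely reflect sequence within the left and right homology arms (HomL and HomR) rather than a functional replicator or auxotrophic marker, although the record does not define the arms or name the genomic target locus.

The payload sits between the homology arms. According to the construct name, the S. cerevisiae RPL18B promoter drives a fusion protein and the SSA1 terminator ends the transcript, but neither element was picked up by the automated annotation. The fusion consists of mNeonGreen, a bright, rapidly maturing monomeric green/yellow fluorescent protein, joined through a linker to two tandem copies of the pleckstrin homology (PH) domain of phospholipase C delta 1. The catalogue gives the species as rat. The annotation matched one copy to rat Plcd1 and the other to the human orthologue, which may simply reflect sequence similarity. This PH domain binds phosphatidylinositol 4,5-bisphosphate, so the fusion serves as a plasma membrane marker. The cassette is intended for integration into the yeast genome by homologous recombination, presumably at a Cas9-induced break, to give stable expression of the marker for live-cell localization studies.
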