Addgene plasmid #179038: pBBK54 pHomL-RPL18Bp-Neon(gfp)-Link-2xPH(PLCd)-SSA1t-HomR (AmpR)
Purpose: Vector containing a yeast integration cassette for RPL18B-driven expression of Neon(gfp)-Link-2xPH(PLCd), a marker for the plasma membrane
Depositing lab: Vincent Martin. Depositing organization: Concordia University. Publication: The MyLo CRISPR-Cas9 Toolkit: A Markerless Yeast Localization and Overexpression CRISPR-Cas9 Toolkit. Bean BDM, Whiteway M, Martin VJJ. G3 (Bethesda). 2022 Jun 16. pii: 6609175. doi: 10.1093/g3journal/jkac154. PubMed 35708612.
Backbone
  Vector backbone: pYTK089 (ColE1, AmpR)
  Vector type: Yeast Expression
Growth in bacteria
  Bacterial resistance: Ampicillin, 100 μg/mL
  Growth temperature: 37°C
  Growth strain: DH5alpha
  Copy number: High Copy
Gene/Insert
  Gene/Insert name: RPL18Bp-Neon(gfp)-Link-2xPH(PLCd)
  Species: R. norvegicus (rat)
  Cloning method: Restriction Enzyme; 5′ cloning site Unknown (unknown if destroyed); 3′ cloning site Unknown (unknown if destroyed)
Terms and licenses: Academic/Nonprofit Terms; Industry Terms: Not Available to Industry
Depositor comments: Part of the Markerless Yeast Localization and Overexpression (MyLO) CRISPR-Cas9 Toolkit. Vector cloned using BsaI Golden Gate cloning
How to cite: pBBK54 pHomL-RPL18Bp-Neon(gfp)-Link-2xPH(PLCd)-SSA1t-HomR (AmpR) was a gift from Vincent Martin (Addgene plasmid # 179038 ; http://n2t.net/addgene:179038 ; RRID:Addgene_179038)
